Addgene plasmid #122323: px335-sgRNA-EF(Cas9n)-Etv5-L
Purpose: Expresses sgRNA targeting mouse Etv5 and Cas9 nickase in mammalian cells
Depositing lab: Hiroshi Ochiai. Depositing organization: Hiroshima University. Publication: Genome-wide kinetic properties of transcriptional bursting in mouse embryonic stem cells. Ochiai H, Hayashi T, Umeda M, Yoshimura M, Harada A, Shimizu Y, Nakano K, Saitoh N, Liu Z, Yamamoto T, Okamura T, Ohkawa Y, Kimura H, Nikaido I. Sci Adv. 2020 Jun 17;6(25):eaaz6699. doi: 10.1126/sciadv.aaz6699. eCollection 2020 Jun. PubMed 32596448.
Backbone
  Vector backbone: px335
  Backbone size w/o insert (bp): 8427
  Total vector size (bp): 8447
  Modifications to backbone: We applied an optimized sgRNA design (sgRNA(F+E)) (Chen et al., Cell, 2013)
  Vector type: Mammalian Expression
Growth in bacteria
  Bacterial resistance: Ampicillin, 100 μg/mL
  Growth temperature: 37°C
  Growth strain: DH5alpha
  Copy number: High Copy
Gene/Insert
  Gene/Insert name: sgRNA for mouse Etv5
  gRNA/shRNA sequence: AACTTAGTAAGCGAAGCCTT
  Species: Synthetic
  Cloning method: Restriction Enzyme; 5′ cloning site BbsI (destroyed during cloning); 3′ cloning site BbsI (destroyed during cloning)
  Sequencing primers: 5′ LKO1_5_primer
Terms and licenses: Academic/Nonprofit Terms; Industry Terms: Not Available to Industry
How to cite: px335-sgRNA-EF(Cas9n)-Etv5-L was a gift from Hiroshi Ochiai (Addgene plasmid # 122323 ; http://n2t.net/addgene:122323 ; RRID:Addgene_122323)
