[The description below was written by a language model from this plasmid's Addgene catalogue record and pLannotate feature annotations shown in this document.]
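Description:
px335-sgRNA-EF(Cas9n)-Etv5-L is a mammalian expression plasmid of about 8.4 kb, built on the px335 backbone, that delivers both components of a CRISPR nickase system from a single vector. It is maintained in E. coli as a high-copy plasmid through a ColE1/pUC-type origin and selected with ampicillin via the β-lactamase gene. An f1/M13 phage origin and a single AAV2 inverted terminal repeat are also annotated as backbone remnants. With only one ITR detected, the record gives no indication that the plasmid is meant for AAV packaging.

The first cassette uses the human U6 RNA polymerase III promoter to transcribe a single guide RNA. Its 20-nt spacer against mouse Etv5 was inserted between BbsI sites that were destroyed during cloning. The scaffold was changed to the optimized sgRNA(F+E) design, which probably explains why the annotation software recognises it only as partial tracrRNA and gRNA scaffold matches. The second cassette drives Streptococcus pyogenes Cas9 from a CMV enhancer, chicken β-actin promoter and hybrid intron, and ends in a bovine growth hormone polyadenylation signal. The two overlapping "Cas9(N)" and "Cas9(C)" annotations together span one continuous coding region, and a short match to an HA epitope sequence lies just upstream. The catalogue describes the enzyme as the nickase form (Cas9n), although the feature table does not mark the inactivating mutation.

The "-L" suffix suggests this is the left member of a paired-nickase guide set, but the record does not say so explicitly. The depositor and sequenced records differ by a single nucleotide in length. The associated work concerns transcriptional bursting in mouse embryonic stem cells, consistent with use for editing the Etv5 locus.
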