Features (pLannotate 1.2.2; 18 found; start..end, strand, type, name):
      1..241     +  promoter       U6 promoter: RNA polymerase III promoter for human U6 snRNA
    289..356     +  misc_RNA       tracrRNA (fragment): trans-activating CRISPR RNA for the Streptococcus pyogenes CRISPR/Cas9 system
    363..406     +  misc_RNA       gRNA scaffold (fragment): guide RNA scaffold for the Streptococcus pyogenes CRISPR/Cas9 system
    453..738     +  enhancer       CMV enhancer: human cytomegalovirus immediate early enhancer; contains an 18-bp deletion relative to the standard CMV enhancer
    740..1017    +  promoter       chicken β-actin promoter: No description available
   1018..1246    +  intron         hybrid intron: hybrid between chicken β-actin (CBA) and minute virus of mice (MMV) introns (Gray et al., 2011)
   1267..1294    +  CDS            3xHA (fragment): three tandem HA epitope tags
   1327..3042    +  CDS            Cas9(N): N-terminal portion of Streptococcus pyogenes Cas9 (Zetsche et al., 2015)
   2929..5427    +  CDS            Cas9(C): C-terminal portion of Streptococcus pyogenes Cas9 (Zetsche et al., 2015)
   5494..5605    +  polyA_signal   bGH poly(A) signal: bovine growth hormone polyadenylation signal
   5710..5850    +  repeat_region  AAV2 ITR: inverted terminal repeat of adeno-associated virus serotype 2 inverted
   5855..5906    -  misc_feature   bom (fragment): basis of mobility region from pBR322
   5925..6305    +  rep_origin     M13 ori (sequence partly withheld): M13 bacteriophage origin of replication; arrow indicates direction of (+) strand synthesis
   6381..6430    -  misc_feature   bom (fragment): basis of mobility region from pBR322
   6532..6567    -  CDS            rop (fragment): Rop protein, which maintains plasmids at low copy number; rop
   6662..6766    +  promoter       AmpR promoter: bla
   6767..7627    +  CDS            AmpR: β-lactamase; bla; confers resistance to ampicillin, carbenicillin, and related antibiotics
   7798..8386    +  rep_origin     ori: high-copy-number ColE1/pMB1/pBR322/pUC origin of replication
>Addgene plasmid #122323 | px335-sgRNA-EF(Cas9n)-Etv5-L | depositor full sequence | sequence record 233494 | px335-sgRNA-EF(Cas9n)-Etv5-L sequence 8447 bps
GAGGGCCTATTTCCCATGATTCCTTCATATTTGCATATACGATACAAGGCTGTTAGAGAGATAATTGGAA
TTAATTTGACTGTAAACACAAAGATATTAGTACAAAATACGTGACGTAGAAAGTAATAATTTCTTGGGTA
GTTTGCAGTTTTAAAATTATGTTTTAAAATGGACTATCATATGCTTACCGTAACTTGAAAGTATTTCGAT
TTCTTGGCTTTATATATCTTGTGGAAAGGACGAAACACCGAACTTAGTAAGCGAAGCCTTGTTTAAGAGC
TATGCTGGAAACAGCATAGCAAGTTTAAATAAGGCTAGTCCGTTATCAACTTGAAAAAGTGGCACCGAGT
CGGTGCTTTTTTGTTTTAGAGCTAGAAATAGCAAGTTAAAATAAGGCTAGTCCGTTTTTAGCGCGTGCGC
CAATTCTGCAGACAAATGGCTCTAGAGGTACCCGTTACATAACTTACGGTAAATGGCCCGCCTGGCTGAC
CGCCCAACGACCCCCGCCCATTGACGTCAATAGTAACGCCAATAGGGACTTTCCATTGACGTCAATGGGT
GGAGTATTTACGGTAAACTGCCCACTTGGCAGTACATCAAGTGTATCATATGCCAAGTACGCCCCCTATT
GACGTCAATGACGGTAAATGGCCCGCCTGGCATTGTGCCCAGTACATGACCTTATGGGACTTTCCTACTT
GGCAGTACATCTACGTATTAGTCATCGCTATTACCATGGTCGAGGTGAGCCCCACGTTCTGCTTCACTCT
CCCCATCTCCCCCCCCTCCCCACCCCCAATTTTGTATTTATTTATTTTTTAATTATTTTGTGCAGCGATG
GGGGCGGGGGGGGGGGGGGGGCGCGCGCCAGGCGGGGCGGGGCGGGGCGAGGGGCGGGGCGGGGCGAGGC
GGAGAGGTGCGGCGGCAGCCAATCAGAGCGGCGCGCTCCGAAAGTTTCCTTTTATGGCGAGGCGGCGGCG
GCGGCGGCCCTATAAAAAGCGAAGCGCGCGGCGGGCGGGAGTCGCTGCGACGCTGCCTTCGCCCCGTGCC
CCGCTCCGCCGCCGCCTCGCGCCGCCCGCCCCGGCTCTGACTGACCGCGTTACTCCCACAGGTGAGCGGG
CGGGACGGCCCTTCTCCTCCGGGCTGTAATTAGCTGAGCAAGAGGTAAGGGTTTAAGGGATGGTTGGTTG
GTGGGGTATTAATGTTTAATTACCTGGAGCACCTGCCTGAAATCACTTTTTTTCAGGTTGGACCGGTGCC
ACCATGTACCCATACGATGTTCCAGATTACGCTTCGCCGAAGAAAAAGCGCAAGGTCGAAGCGTCCGACA
AGAAGTACAGCATCGGCCTGGCCATCGGCACCAACTCTGTGGGCTGGGCCGTGATCACCGACGAGTACAA
GGTGCCCAGCAAGAAATTCAAGGTGCTGGGCAACACCGACCGGCACAGCATCAAGAAGAACCTGATCGGA
GCCCTGCTGTTCGACAGCGGCGAAACAGCCGAGGCCACCCGGCTGAAGAGAACCGCCAGAAGAAGATACA
CCAGACGGAAGAACCGGATCTGCTATCTGCAAGAGATCTTCAGCAACGAGATGGCCAAGGTGGACGACAG
CTTCTTCCACAGACTGGAAGAGTCCTTCCTGGTGGAAGAGGATAAGAAGCACGAGCGGCACCCCATCTTC
GGCAACATCGTGGACGAGGTGGCCTACCACGAGAAGTACCCCACCATCTACCACCTGAGAAAGAAACTGG
TGGACAGCACCGACAAGGCCGACCTGCGGCTGATCTATCTGGCCCTGGCCCACATGATCAAGTTCCGGGG
CCACTTCCTGATCGAGGGCGACCTGAACCCCGACAACAGCGACGTGGACAAGCTGTTCATCCAGCTGGTG
CAGACCTACAACCAGCTGTTCGAGGAAAACCCCATCAACGCCAGCGGCGTGGACGCCAAGGCCATCCTGT
CTGCCAGACTGAGCAAGAGCAGACGGCTGGAAAATCTGATCGCCCAGCTGCCCGGCGAGAAGAAGAATGG
CCTGTTCGGCAACCTGATTGCCCTGAGCCTGGGCCTGACCCCCAACTTCAAGAGCAACTTCGACCTGGCC
GAGGATGCCAAACTGCAGCTGAGCAAGGACACCTACGACGACGACCTGGACAACCTGCTGGCCCAGATCG
GCGACCAGTACGCCGACCTGTTTCTGGCCGCCAAGAACCTGTCCGACGCCATCCTGCTGAGCGACATCCT
GAGAGTGAACACCGAGATCACCAAGGCCCCCCTGAGCGCCTCTATGATCAAGAGATACGACGAGCACCAC
CAGGACCTGACCCTGCTGAAAGCTCTCGTGCGGCAGCAGCTGCCTGAGAAGTACAAAGAGATTTTCTTCG
ACCAGAGCAAGAACGGCTACGCCGGCTACATTGACGGCGGAGCCAGCCAGGAAGAGTTCTACAAGTTCAT
CAAGCCCATCCTGGAAAAGATGGACGGCACCGAGGAACTGCTCGTGAAGCTGAACAGAGAGGACCTGCTG
CGGAAGCAGCGGACCTTCGACAACGGCAGCATCCCCCACCAGATCCACCTGGGAGAGCTGCACGCCATTC
TGCGGCGGCAGGAAGATTTTTACCCATTCCTGAAGGACAACCGGGAAAAGATCGAGAAGATCCTGACCTT
CCGCATCCCCTACTACGTGGGCCCTCTGGCCAGGGGAAACAGCAGATTCGCCTGGATGACCAGAAAGAGC
GAGGAAACCATCACCCCCTGGAACTTCGAGGAAGTGGTGGACAAGGGCGCTTCCGCCCAGAGCTTCATCG
AGCGGATGACCAACTTCGATAAGAACCTGCCCAACGAGAAGGTGCTGCCCAAGCACAGCCTGCTGTACGA
GTACTTCACCGTGTATAACGAGCTGACCAAAGTGAAATACGTGACCGAGGGAATGAGAAAGCCCGCCTTC
CTGAGCGGCGAGCAGAAAAAGGCCATCGTGGACCTGCTGTTCAAGACCAACCGGAAAGTGACCGTGAAGC
AGCTGAAAGAGGACTACTTCAAGAAAATCGAGTGCTTCGACTCCGTGGAAATCTCCGGCGTGGAAGATCG
GTTCAACGCCTCCCTGGGCACATACCACGATCTGCTGAAAATTATCAAGGACAAGGACTTCCTGGACAAT
GAGGAAAACGAGGACATTCTGGAAGATATCGTGCTGACCCTGACACTGTTTGAGGACAGAGAGATGATCG
AGGAACGGCTGAAAACCTATGCCCACCTGTTCGACGACAAAGTGATGAAGCAGCTGAAGCGGCGGAGATA
CACCGGCTGGGGCAGGCTGAGCCGGAAGCTGATCAACGGCATCCGGGACAAGCAGTCCGGCAAGACAATC
CTGGATTTCCTGAAGTCCGACGGCTTCGCCAACAGAAACTTCATGCAGCTGATCCACGACGACAGCCTGA
CCTTTAAAGAGGACATCCAGAAAGCCCAGGTGTCCGGCCAGGGCGATAGCCTGCACGAGCACATTGCCAA
TCTGGCCGGCAGCCCCGCCATTAAGAAGGGCATCCTGCAGACAGTGAAGGTGGTGGACGAGCTCGTGAAA
GTGATGGGCCGGCACAAGCCCGAGAACATCGTGATCGAAATGGCCAGAGAGAACCAGACCACCCAGAAGG
GACAGAAGAACAGCCGCGAGAGAATGAAGCGGATCGAAGAGGGCATCAAAGAGCTGGGCAGCCAGATCCT
GAAAGAACACCCCGTGGAAAACACCCAGCTGCAGAACGAGAAGCTGTACCTGTACTACCTGCAGAATGGG
CGGGATATGTACGTGGACCAGGAACTGGACATCAACCGGCTGTCCGACTACGATGTGGACCATATCGTGC
CTCAGAGCTTTCTGAAGGACGACTCCATCGACAACAAGGTGCTGACCAGAAGCGACAAGAACCGGGGCAA
GAGCGACAACGTGCCCTCCGAAGAGGTCGTGAAGAAGATGAAGAACTACTGGCGGCAGCTGCTGAACGCC
AAGCTGATTACCCAGAGAAAGTTCGACAATCTGACCAAGGCCGAGAGAGGCGGCCTGAGCGAACTGGATA
AGGCCGGCTTCATCAAGAGACAGCTGGTGGAAACCCGGCAGATCACAAAGCACGTGGCACAGATCCTGGA
CTCCCGGATGAACACTAAGTACGACGAGAATGACAAGCTGATCCGGGAAGTGAAAGTGATCACCCTGAAG
TCCAAGCTGGTGTCCGATTTCCGGAAGGATTTCCAGTTTTACAAAGTGCGCGAGATCAACAACTACCACC
ACGCCCACGACGCCTACCTGAACGCCGTCGTGGGAACCGCCCTGATCAAAAAGTACCCTAAGCTGGAAAG
CGAGTTCGTGTACGGCGACTACAAGGTGTACGACGTGCGGAAGATGATCGCCAAGAGCGAGCAGGAAATC
GGCAAGGCTACCGCCAAGTACTTCTTCTACAGCAACATCATGAACTTTTTCAAGACCGAGATTACCCTGG
CCAACGGCGAGATCCGGAAGCGGCCTCTGATCGAGACAAACGGCGAAACCGGGGAGATCGTGTGGGATAA
GGGCCGGGATTTTGCCACCGTGCGGAAAGTGCTGAGCATGCCCCAAGTGAATATCGTGAAAAAGACCGAG
GTGCAGACAGGCGGCTTCAGCAAAGAGTCTATCCTGCCCAAGAGGAACAGCGATAAGCTGATCGCCAGAA
AGAAGGACTGGGACCCTAAGAAGTACGGCGGCTTCGACAGCCCCACCGTGGCCTATTCTGTGCTGGTGGT
GGCCAAAGTGGAAAAGGGCAAGTCCAAGAAACTGAAGAGTGTGAAAGAGCTGCTGGGGATCACCATCATG
GAAAGAAGCAGCTTCGAGAAGAATCCCATCGACTTTCTGGAAGCCAAGGGCTACAAAGAAGTGAAAAAGG
ACCTGATCATCAAGCTGCCTAAGTACTCCCTGTTCGAGCTGGAAAACGGCCGGAAGAGAATGCTGGCCTC
TGCCGGCGAACTGCAGAAGGGAAACGAACTGGCCCTGCCCTCCAAATATGTGAACTTCCTGTACCTGGCC
AGCCACTATGAGAAGCTGAAGGGCTCCCCCGAGGATAATGAGCAGAAACAGCTGTTTGTGGAACAGCACA
AGCACTACCTGGACGAGATCATCGAGCAGATCAGCGAGTTCTCCAAGAGAGTGATCCTGGCCGACGCTAA
TCTGGACAAAGTGCTGTCCGCCTACAACAAGCACCGGGATAAGCCCATCAGAGAGCAGGCCGAGAATATC
ATCCACCTGTTTACCCTGACCAATCTGGGAGCCCCTGCCGCCTTCAAGTACTTTGACACCACCATCGACC
GGAAGAGGTACACCAGCACCAAAGAGGTGCTGGACGCCACCCTGATCCACCAGAGCATCACCGGCCTGTA
CGAGACACGGATCGACCTGTCTCAGCTGGGAGGCGACAGCCCCAAGAAGAAGAGAAAGGTGGAGGCCAGC
TAAGAATTCCTAGAGCTCGCTGATCAGCCTCGACTGTGCCTTCTAGTTGCCAGCCATCTGTTGTTTGCCC
CTCCCCCGTGCCTTCCTTGACCCTGGAAGGTGCCACTCCCACTGTCCTTTCCTAATAAAATGAGGAAATT
GCATCGCATTGTCTGAGTAGGTGTCATTCTATTCTGGGGGGTGGGGTGGGGCAGGACAGCAAGGGGGAGG
ATTGGGAAGAGAATAGCAGGCATGCTGGGGAGCGGCCGCAGGAACCCCTAGTGATGGAGTTGGCCACTCC
CTCTCTGCGCGCTCGCTCGCTCACTGAGGCCGGGCGACCAAAGGTCGCCCGACGCCCGGGCTTTGCCCGG
GCGGCCTCAGTGAGCGAGCGAGCGCGCAGCTGCCTGCAGGGGCGCCTGATGCGGTATTTTCTCCTTACGC
ATCTGTGCGGTATTTCACACCGCATA
[142 nt withheld, positions 5907-6048]
C
[141 nt withheld, positions 6050-6190]
CCTTTGACGTTGGAGTCCACGTTCTTT
[37 nt withheld, positions 6218-6254]
ACCCTATCTCGGGCTATTCTTTTGATTTATAAGGGATTTTGCCGATTTCGGCCTATTGGTTAAAAAATGA
GCTGATTTAACAAAAATTTAACGCGAATTTTAACAAAATATTAACGTTTACAATTTTATGGTGCACTCTC
AGTACAATCTGCTCTGATGCCGCATAGTTAAGCCAGCCCCGACACCCGCCAACACCCGCTGACGCGCCCT
GACGGGCTTGTCTGCTCCCGGCATCCGCTTACAGACAAGCTGTGACCGTCTCCGGGAGCTGCATGTGTCA
GAGGTTTTCACCGTCATCACCGAAACGCGCGAGACGAAAGGGCCTCGTGATACGCCTATTTTTATAGGTT
AATGTCATGATAATAATGGTTTCTTAGACGTCAGGTGGCACTTTTCGGGGAAATGTGCGCGGAACCCCTA
TTTGTTTATTTTTCTAAATACATTCAAATATGTATCCGCTCATGAGACAATAACCCTGATAAATGCTTCA
ATAATATTGAAAAAGGAAGAGTATGAGTATTCAACATTTCCGTGTCGCCCTTATTCCCTTTTTTGCGGCA
TTTTGCCTTCCTGTTTTTGCTCACCCAGAAACGCTGGTGAAAGTAAAAGATGCTGAAGATCAGTTGGGTG
CACGAGTGGGTTACATCGAACTGGATCTCAACAGCGGTAAGATCCTTGAGAGTTTTCGCCCCGAAGAACG
TTTTCCAATGATGAGCACTTTTAAAGTTCTGCTATGTGGCGCGGTATTATCCCGTATTGACGCCGGGCAA
GAGCAACTCGGTCGCCGCATACACTATTCTCAGAATGACTTGGTTGAGTACTCACCAGTCACAGAAAAGC
ATCTTACGGATGGCATGACAGTAAGAGAATTATGCAGTGCTGCCATAACCATGAGTGATAACACTGCGGC
CAACTTACTTCTGACAACGATCGGAGGACCGAAGGAGCTAACCGCTTTTTTGCACAACATGGGGGATCAT
GTAACTCGCCTTGATCGTTGGGAACCGGAGCTGAATGAAGCCATACCAAACGACGAGCGTGACACCACGA
TGCCTGTAGCAATGGCAACAACGTTGCGCAAACTATTAACTGGCGAACTACTTACTCTAGCTTCCCGGCA
ACAATTAATAGACTGGATGGAGGCGGATAAAGTTGCAGGACCACTTCTGCGCTCGGCCCTTCCGGCTGGC
TGGTTTATTGCTGATAAATCTGGAGCCGGTGAGCGTGGAAGCCGCGGTATCATTGCAGCACTGGGGCCAG
ATGGTAAGCCCTCCCGTATCGTAGTTATCTACACGACGGGGAGTCAGGCAACTATGGATGAACGAAATAG
ACAGATCGCTGAGATAGGTGCCTCACTGATTAAGCATTGGTAACTGTCAGACCAAGTTTACTCATATATA
CTTTAGATTGATTTAAAACTTCATTTTTAATTTAAAAGGATCTAGGTGAAGATCCTTTTTGATAATCTCA
TGACCAAAATCCCTTAACGTGAGTTTTCGTTCCACTGAGCGTCAGACCCCGTAGAAAAGATCAAAGGATC
TTCTTGAGATCCTTTTTTTCTGCGCGTAATCTGCTGCTTGCAAACAAAAAAACCACCGCTACCAGCGGTG
GTTTGTTTGCCGGATCAAGAGCTACCAACTCTTTTTCCGAAGGTAACTGGCTTCAGCAGAGCGCAGATAC
CAAATACTGTCCTTCTAGTGTAGCCGTAGTTAGGCCACCACTTCAAGAACTCTGTAGCACCGCCTACATA
CCTCGCTCTGCTAATCCTGTTACCAGTGGCTGCTGCCAGTGGCGATAAGTCGTGTCTTACCGGGTTGGAC
TCAAGACGATAGTTACCGGATAAGGCGCAGCGGTCGGGCTGAACGGGGGGTTCGTGCACACAGCCCAGCT
TGGAGCGAACGACCTACACCGAACTGAGATACCTACAGCGTGAGCTATGAGAAAGCGCCACGCTTCCCGA
AGGGAGAAAGGCGGACAGGTATCCGGTAAGCGGCAGGGTCGGAACAGGAGAGCGCACGAGGGAGCTTCCA
GGGGGAAACGCCTGGTATCTTTATAGTCCTGTCGGGTTTCGCCACCTCTGACTTGAGCGTCGATTTTTGT
GATGCTCGTCAGGGGGGCGGAGCCTATGGAAAAACGCCAGCAACGCGGCCTTTTTACGGTTCCTGGCCTT
TTGCTGGCCTTTTGCTCACATGT
