Features (pLannotate 1.2.2; 18 found; start..end, strand, type, name):
      1..241     +  promoter       U6 promoter: RNA polymerase III promoter for human U6 snRNA
    289..356     +  misc_RNA       tracrRNA (fragment): trans-activating CRISPR RNA for the Streptococcus pyogenes CRISPR/Cas9 system
    363..406     +  misc_RNA       gRNA scaffold (fragment): guide RNA scaffold for the Streptococcus pyogenes CRISPR/Cas9 system
    453..738     +  enhancer       CMV enhancer: human cytomegalovirus immediate early enhancer; contains an 18-bp deletion relative to the standard CMV enhancer
    740..1017    +  promoter       chicken β-actin promoter: No description available
   1018..1245    +  intron         hybrid intron: hybrid between chicken β-actin (CBA) and minute virus of mice (MMV) introns (Gray et al., 2011)
   1266..1293    +  CDS            3xHA (fragment): three tandem HA epitope tags
   1326..3041    +  CDS            Cas9(N): N-terminal portion of Streptococcus pyogenes Cas9 (Zetsche et al., 2015)
   2928..5426    +  CDS            Cas9(C): C-terminal portion of Streptococcus pyogenes Cas9 (Zetsche et al., 2015)
   5493..5604    +  polyA_signal   bGH poly(A) signal: bovine growth hormone polyadenylation signal
   5709..5849    +  repeat_region  AAV2 ITR: inverted terminal repeat of adeno-associated virus serotype 2 inverted
   5854..5905    -  misc_feature   bom (fragment): basis of mobility region from pBR322
   5924..6379    +  rep_origin     f1 ori (sequence partly withheld): f1 bacteriophage origin of replication; arrow indicates direction of (+) strand synthesis
   6380..6429    -  misc_feature   bom (fragment): basis of mobility region from pBR322
   6531..6566    -  CDS            rop (fragment): Rop protein, which maintains plasmids at low copy number; rop
   6661..6765    +  promoter       AmpR promoter: bla
   6766..7626    +  CDS            AmpR: β-lactamase; bla; confers resistance to ampicillin, carbenicillin, and related antibiotics
   7797..8385    +  rep_origin     ori: high-copy-number ColE1/pMB1/pBR322/pUC origin of replication
>Addgene plasmid #122323 | px335-sgRNA-EF(Cas9n)-Etv5-L | addgene full sequence | sequence record 238386 | Addgene NGS Result
GAGGGCCTATTTCCCATGATTCCTTCATATTTGCATATACGATACAAGGCTGTTAGAGAGATAATTGGAA
TTAATTTGACTGTAAACACAAAGATATTAGTACAAAATACGTGACGTAGAAAGTAATAATTTCTTGGGTA
GTTTGCAGTTTTAAAATTATGTTTTAAAATGGACTATCATATGCTTACCGTAACTTGAAAGTATTTCGAT
TTCTTGGCTTTATATATCTTGTGGAAAGGACGAAACACCGAACTTAGTAAGCGAAGCCTTGTTTAAGAGC
TATGCTGGAAACAGCATAGCAAGTTTAAATAAGGCTAGTCCGTTATCAACTTGAAAAAGTGGCACCGAGT
CGGTGCTTTTTTGTTTTAGAGCTAGAAATAGCAAGTTAAAATAAGGCTAGTCCGTTTTTAGCGCGTGCGC
CAATTCTGCAGACAAATGGCTCTAGAGGTACCCGTTACATAACTTACGGTAAATGGCCCGCCTGGCTGAC
CGCCCAACGACCCCCGCCCATTGACGTCAATAGTAACGCCAATAGGGACTTTCCATTGACGTCAATGGGT
GGAGTATTTACGGTAAACTGCCCACTTGGCAGTACATCAAGTGTATCATATGCCAAGTACGCCCCCTATT
GACGTCAATGACGGTAAATGGCCCGCCTGGCATTGTGCCCAGTACATGACCTTATGGGACTTTCCTACTT
GGCAGTACATCTACGTATTAGTCATCGCTATTACCATGGTCGAGGTGAGCCCCACGTTCTGCTTCACTCT
CCCCATCTCCCCCCCCTCCCCACCCCCAATTTTGTATTTATTTATTTTTTAATTATTTTGTGCAGCGATG
GGGGCGGGGGGGGGGGGGGGGCGCGCGCCAGGCGGGGCGGGGGGGGGGGGGGGGGGGGGGGGGGGGGGGS
GGGGGGGKGCGGCGGCAGCCAATCAGAGCGGCGCGCTCCGAAAGTTTCCTTTTATGGCGAGGCGGCGGCG
GCGGCGGCCCTATAAAAAGCGAAGCGCGCGGCGGGCGGGAGTCGCTGCGCGCTGCCTTCGCCCCGTGCCC
CGCTCCGCCGCCGCCTCGCGCCGCCCGCCCCGGCTCTGACTGACCGCGTTACTCCCACAGGTGAGCGGGC
GGGACGGCCCTTCTCCTCCGGGCTGTAATTAGCTGAGCAAGAGGTAAGGGTTTAAGGGATGGTTGGTTGG
TGGGGTATTAATGTTTAATTACCTGGAGCACCTGCCTGAAATCACTTTTTTTCAGGTTGGACCGGTGCCA
CCATGTACCCATACGATGTTCCAGATTACGCTTCGCCGAAGAAAAAGCGCAAGGTCGAAGCGTCCGACAA
GAAGTACAGCATCGGCCTGGCCATCGGCACCAACTCTGTGGGCTGGGCCGTGATCACCGACGAGTACAAG
GTGCCCAGCAAGAAATTCAAGGTGCTGGGCAACACCGACCGGCACAGCATCAAGAAGAACCTGATCGGAG
CCCTGCTGTTCGACAGCGGCGAAACAGCCGAGGCCACCCGGCTGAAGAGAACCGCCAGAAGAAGATACAC
CAGACGGAAGAACCGGATCTGCTATCTGCAAGAGATCTTCAGCAACGAGATGGCCAAGGTGGACGACAGC
TTCTTCCACAGACTGGAAGAGTCCTTCCTGGTGGAAGAGGATAAGAAGCACGAGCGGCACCCCATCTTCG
GCAACATCGTGGACGAGGTGGCCTACCACGAGAAGTACCCCACCATCTACCACCTGAGAAAGAAACTGGT
GGACAGCACCGACAAGGCCGACCTGCGGCTGATCTATCTGGCCCTGGCCCACATGATCAAGTTCCGGGGC
CACTTCCTGATCGAGGGCGACCTGAACCCCGACAACAGCGACGTGGACAAGCTGTTCATCCAGCTGGTGC
AGACCTACAACCAGCTGTTCGAGGAAAACCCCATCAACGCCAGCGGCGTGGACGCCAAGGCCATCCTGTC
TGCCAGACTGAGCAAGAGCAGACGGCTGGAAAATCTGATCGCCCAGCTGCCCGGCGAGAAGAAGAATGGC
CTGTTCGGCAACCTGATTGCCCTGAGCCTGGGCCTGACCCCCAACTTCAAGAGCAACTTCGACCTGGCCG
AGGATGCCAAACTGCAGCTGAGCAAGGACACCTACGACGACGACCTGGACAACCTGCTGGCCCAGATCGG
CGACCAGTACGCCGACCTGTTTCTGGCCGCCAAGAACCTGTCCGACGCCATCCTGCTGAGCGACATCCTG
AGAGTGAACACCGAGATCACCAAGGCCCCCCTGAGCGCCTCTATGATCAAGAGATACGACGAGCACCACC
AGGACCTGACCCTGCTGAAAGCTCTCGTGCGGCAGCAGCTGCCTGAGAAGTACAAAGAGATTTTCTTCGA
CCAGAGCAAGAACGGCTACGCCGGCTACATTGACGGCGGAGCCAGCCAGGAAGAGTTCTACAAGTTCATC
AAGCCCATCCTGGAAAAGATGGACGGCACCGAGGAACTGCTCGTGAAGCTGAACAGAGAGGACCTGCTGC
GGAAGCAGCGGACCTTCGACAACGGCAGCATCCCCCACCAGATCCACCTGGGAGAGCTGCACGCCATTCT
GCGGCGGCAGGAAGATTTTTACCCATTCCTGAAGGACAACCGGGAAAAGATCGAGAAGATCCTGACCTTC
CGCATCCCCTACTACGTGGGCCCTCTGGCCAGGGGAAACAGCAGATTCGCCTGGATGACCAGAAAGAGCG
AGGAAACCATCACCCCCTGGAACTTCGAGGAAGTGGTGGACAAGGGCGCTTCCGCCCAGAGCTTCATCGA
GCGGATGACCAACTTCGATAAGAACCTGCCCAACGAGAAGGTGCTGCCCAAGCACAGCCTGCTGTACGAG
TACTTCACCGTGTATAACGAGCTGACCAAAGTGAAATACGTGACCGAGGGAATGAGAAAGCCCGCCTTCC
TGAGCGGCGAGCAGAAAAAGGCCATCGTGGACCTGCTGTTCAAGACCAACCGGAAAGTGACCGTGAAGCA
GCTGAAAGAGGACTACTTCAAGAAAATCGAGTGCTTCGACTCCGTGGAAATCTCCGGCGTGGAAGATCGG
TTCAACGCCTCCCTGGGCACATACCACGATCTGCTGAAAATTATCAAGGACAAGGACTTCCTGGACAATG
AGGAAAACGAGGACATTCTGGAAGATATCGTGCTGACCCTGACACTGTTTGAGGACAGAGAGATGATCGA
GGAACGGCTGAAAACCTATGCCCACCTGTTCGACGACAAAGTGATGAAGCAGCTGAAGCGGCGGAGATAC
ACCGGCTGGGGCAGGCTGAGCCGGAAGCTGATCAACGGCATCCGGGACAAGCAGTCCGGCAAGACAATCC
TGGATTTCCTGAAGTCCGACGGCTTCGCCAACAGAAACTTCATGCAGCTGATCCACGACGACAGCCTGAC
CTTTAAAGAGGACATCCAGAAAGCCCAGGTGTCCGGCCAGGGCGATAGCCTGCACGAGCACATTGCCAAT
CTGGCCGGCAGCCCCGCCATTAAGAAGGGCATCCTGCAGACAGTGAAGGTGGTGGACGAGCTCGTGAAAG
TGATGGGCCGGCACAAGCCCGAGAACATCGTGATCGAAATGGCCAGAGAGAACCAGACCACCCAGAAGGG
ACAGAAGAACAGCCGCGAGAGAATGAAGCGGATCGAAGAGGGCATCAAAGAGCTGGGCAGCCAGATCCTG
AAAGAACACCCCGTGGAAAACACCCAGCTGCAGAACGAGAAGCTGTACCTGTACTACCTGCAGAATGGGC
GGGATATGTACGTGGACCAGGAACTGGACATCAACCGGCTGTCCGACTACGATGTGGACCATATCGTGCC
TCAGAGCTTTCTGAAGGACGACTCCATCGACAACAAGGTGCTGACCAGAAGCGACAAGAACCGGGGCAAG
AGCGACAACGTGCCCTCCGAAGAGGTCGTGAAGAAGATGAAGAACTACTGGCGGCAGCTGCTGAACGCCA
AGCTGATTACCCAGAGAAAGTTCGACAATCTGACCAAGGCCGAGAGAGGCGGCCTGAGCGAACTGGATAA
GGCCGGCTTCATCAAGAGACAGCTGGTGGAAACCCGGCAGATCACAAAGCACGTGGCACAGATCCTGGAC
TCCCGGATGAACACTAAGTACGACGAGAATGACAAGCTGATCCGGGAAGTGAAAGTGATCACCCTGAAGT
CCAAGCTGGTGTCCGATTTCCGGAAGGATTTCCAGTTTTACAAAGTGCGCGAGATCAACAACTACCACCA
CGCCCACGACGCCTACCTGAACGCCGTCGTGGGAACCGCCCTGATCAAAAAGTACCCTAAGCTGGAAAGC
GAGTTCGTGTACGGCGACTACAAGGTGTACGACGTGCGGAAGATGATCGCCAAGAGCGAGCAGGAAATCG
GCAAGGCTACCGCCAAGTACTTCTTCTACAGCAACATCATGAACTTTTTCAAGACCGAGATTACCCTGGC
CAACGGCGAGATCCGGAAGCGGCCTCTGATCGAGACAAACGGCGAAACCGGGGAGATCGTGTGGGATAAG
GGCCGGGATTTTGCCACCGTGCGGAAAGTGCTGAGCATGCCCCAAGTGAATATCGTGAAAAAGACCGAGG
TGCAGACAGGCGGCTTCAGCAAAGAGTCTATCCTGCCCAAGAGGAACAGCGATAAGCTGATCGCCAGAAA
GAAGGACTGGGACCCTAAGAAGTACGGCGGCTTCGACAGCCCCACCGTGGCCTATTCTGTGCTGGTGGTG
GCCAAAGTGGAAAAGGGCAAGTCCAAGAAACTGAAGAGTGTGAAAGAGCTGCTGGGGATCACCATCATGG
AAAGAAGCAGCTTCGAGAAGAATCCCATCGACTTTCTGGAAGCCAAGGGCTACAAAGAAGTGAAAAAGGA
CCTGATCATCAAGCTGCCTAAGTACTCCCTGTTCGAGCTGGAAAACGGCCGGAAGAGAATGCTGGCCTCT
GCCGGCGAACTGCAGAAGGGAAACGAACTGGCCCTGCCCTCCAAATATGTGAACTTCCTGTACCTGGCCA
GCCACTATGAGAAGCTGAAGGGCTCCCCCGAGGATAATGAGCAGAAACAGCTGTTTGTGGAACAGCACAA
GCACTACCTGGACGAGATCATCGAGCAGATCAGCGAGTTCTCCAAGAGAGTGATCCTGGCCGACGCTAAT
CTGGACAAAGTGCTGTCCGCCTACAACAAGCACCGGGATAAGCCCATCAGAGAGCAGGCCGAGAATATCA
TCCACCTGTTTACCCTGACCAATCTGGGAGCCCCTGCCGCCTTCAAGTACTTTGACACCACCATCGACCG
GAAGAGGTACACCAGCACCAAAGAGGTGCTGGACGCCACCCTGATCCACCAGAGCATCACCGGCCTGTAC
GAGACACGGATCGACCTGTCTCAGCTGGGAGGCGACAGCCCCAAGAAGAAGAGAAAGGTGGAGGCCAGCT
AAGAATTCCTAGAGCTCGCTGATCAGCCTCGACTGTGCCTTCTAGTTGCCAGCCATCTGTTGTTTGCCCC
TCCCCCGTGCCTTCCTTGACCCTGGAAGGTGCCACTCCCACTGTCCTTTCCTAATAAAATGAGGAAATTG
CATCGCATTGTCTGAGTAGGTGTCATTCTATTCTGGGGGGTGGGGTGGGGCAGGACAGCAAGGGGGAGGA
TTGGGAAGAGAATAGCAGGCATGCTGGGGAGCGGCCGCAGGAACCCCTAGTGATGGAGTTGGCCACTCCC
TCTCTGCGCGCTCGCTCGCTCACTGAGGCCGGGCGACCAAAGGTCGCCCGACGCCCGGGCTTTGCCCGGG
CGGCCTCAGTGAGCGAGCGAGCGCGCAGCTGCCTGCAGGGGCGCCTGATGCGGTATTTTCTCCTTACGCA
TCTGTGCGGTATTTCACACCGCATA
[95 nt withheld, positions 5906-6000]
T
[46 nt withheld, positions 6002-6047]
C
[141 nt withheld, positions 6049-6189]
CCTTTGACGTTGGAGTCCACGTTCTTT
[37 nt withheld, positions 6217-6253]
ACTCTATCTCGGGCTATTCTTTTGATTTATAAGGGATTTTGCCGATTTCGGTCTATTGGTTAAAAAATGA
GCTGATTTAACAAAAATTTAACGCGAATTTTAACAAAATATTAACGTTTACAATTTTATGGTGCACTCTC
AGTACAATCTGCTCTGATGCCGCATAGTTAAGCCAGCCCCGACACCCGCCAACACCCGCTGACGCGCCCT
GACGGGCTTGTCTGCTCCCGGCATCCGCTTACAGACAAGCTGTGACCGTCTCCGGGAGCTGCATGTGTCA
GAGGTTTTCACCGTCATCACCGAAACGCGCGAGACGAAAGGGCCTCGTGATACGCCTATTTTTATAGGTT
AATGTCATGATAATAATGGTTTCTTAGACGTCAGGTGGCACTTTTCGGGGAAATGTGCGCGGAACCCCTA
TTTGTTTATTTTTCTAAATACATTCAAATATGTATCCGCTCATGAGACAATAACCCTGATAAATGCTTCA
ATAATATTGAAAAAGGAAGAGTATGAGTATTCAACATTTCCGTGTCGCCCTTATTCCCTTTTTTGCGGCA
TTTTGCCTTCCTGTTTTTGCTCACCCAGAAACGCTGGTGAAAGTAAAAGATGCTGAAGATCAGTTGGGTG
CACGAGTGGGTTACATCGAACTGGATCTCAACAGCGGTAAGATCCTTGAGAGTTTTCGCCCCGAAGAACG
TTTTCCAATGATGAGCACTTTTAAAGTTCTGCTATGTGGCGCGGTATTATCCCGTATTGACGCCGGGCAA
GAGCAACTCGGTCGCCGCATACACTATTCTCAGAATGACTTGGTTGAGTACTCACCAGTCACAGAAAAGC
ATCTTACGGATGGCATGACAGTAAGAGAATTATGCAGTGCTGCCATAACCATGAGTGATAACACTGCGGC
CAACTTACTTCTGACAACGATCGGAGGACCGAAGGAGCTAACCGCTTTTTTGCACAACATGGGGGATCAT
GTAACTCGCCTTGATCGTTGGGAACCGGAGCTGAATGAAGCCATACCAAACGACGAGCGTGACACCACGA
TGCCTGTAGCAATGGCAACAACGTTGCGCAAACTATTAACTGGCGAACTACTTACTCTAGCTTCCCGGCA
ACAATTAATAGACTGGATGGAGGCGGATAAAGTTGCAGGACCACTTCTGCGCTCGGCCCTTCCGGCTGGC
TGGTTTATTGCTGATAAATCTGGAGCCGGTGAGCGTGGAAGCCGCGGTATCATTGCAGCACTGGGGCCAG
ATGGTAAGCCCTCCCGTATCGTAGTTATCTACACGACGGGGAGTCAGGCAACTATGGATGAACGAAATAG
ACAGATCGCTGAGATAGGTGCCTCACTGATTAAGCATTGGTAACTGTCAGACCAAGTTTACTCATATATA
CTTTAGATTGATTTAAAACTTCATTTTTAATTTAAAAGGATCTAGGTGAAGATCCTTTTTGATAATCTCA
TGACCAAAATCCCTTAACGTGAGTTTTCGTTCCACTGAGCGTCAGACCCCGTAGAAAAGATCAAAGGATC
TTCTTGAGATCCTTTTTTTCTGCGCGTAATCTGCTGCTTGCAAACAAAAAAACCACCGCTACCAGCGGTG
GTTTGTTTGCCGGATCAAGAGCTACCAACTCTTTTTCCGAAGGTAACTGGCTTCAGCAGAGCGCAGATAC
CAAATACTGTTCTTCTAGTGTAGCCGTAGTTAGGCCACCACTTCAAGAACTCTGTAGCACCGCCTACATA
CCTCGCTCTGCTAATCCTGTTACCAGTGGCTGCTGCCAGTGGCGATAAGTCGTGTCTTACCGGGTTGGAC
TCAAGACGATAGTTACCGGATAAGGCGCAGCGGTCGGGCTGAACGGGGGGTTCGTGCACACAGCCCAGCT
TGGAGCGAACGACCTACACCGAACTGAGATACCTACAGCGTGAGCTATGAGAAAGCGCCACGCTTCCCGA
AGGGAGAAAGGCGGACAGGTATCCGGTAAGCGGCAGGGTCGGAACAGGAGAGCGCACGAGGGAGCTTCCA
GGGGGAAACGCCTGGTATCTTTATAGTCCTGTCGGGTTTCGCCACCTCTGACTTGAGCGTCGATTTTTGT
GATGCTCGTCAGGGGGGCGGAGCCTATGGAAAAACGCCAGCAACGCGGCCTTTTTACGGTTCCTGGCCTT
TTGCTGGCCTTTTGCTCACATGT
